>Addgene plasmid #192146 | U6-Nme2_tracr | addgene full sequence | sequence record 390944 | Addgene NGS Result
GGCCGCAGGAACCCCTAGTGATGGAGTTGGCCACTCCCTCTCTGCGCGCTCGCTCGCTCACTGAGGCCGG
GCGACCAAAGGTCGCCCGACGCCCGGGCTTTGCCCGGGCGGCCTCAGTGAGCGAGCGAGCGCGCAGCTGC
CTGCAGGGGCGCCTGATGCGGTATTTTCTCCTTACGCATCTGTGCGGTATTTCACACCGCATA
[95 nt withheld, positions 204-298]
T
[46 nt withheld, positions 300-345]
C
[141 nt withheld, positions 347-487]
CCTTTGACGTTGGAGTCCACGTTCTTT
[37 nt withheld, positions 515-551]
ACTCTATCTCGGGCTATTCTTTTGATTTATAAGGGATTTTGCCGATTTCGGTCTATTGGTTAAAAAATGA
GCTGATTTAACAAAAATTTAACGCGAATTTTAACAAAATATTAACGTTTACAATTTTATGGTGCACTCTC
AGTACAATCTGCTCTGATGCCGCATAGTTAAGCCAGCCCCGACACCCGCCAACACCCGCTGACGCGCCCT
GACGGGCTTGTCTGCTCCCGGCATCCGCTTACAGACAAGCTGTGACCGTCTCCGGGAGCTGCATGTGTCA
GAGGTTTTCACCGTCATCACCGAAACGCGCGAGACGAAAGGGCCTCGTGATACGCCTATTTTTATAGGTT
AATGTCATGATAATAATGGTTTCTTAGACGTCAGGTGGCACTTTTCGGGGAAATGTGCGCGGAACCCCTA
TTTGTTTATTTTTCTAAATACATTCAAATATGTATCCGCTCATGAGACAATAACCCTGATAAATGCTTCA
ATAATATTGAAAAAGGAAGAGTATGAGTATTCAACATTTCCGTGTCGCCCTTATTCCCTTTTTTGCGGCA
TTTTGCCTTCCTGTTTTTGCTCACCCAGAAACGCTGGTGAAAGTAAAAGATGCTGAAGATCAGTTGGGTG
CACGAGTGGGTTACATCGAACTGGATCTCAACAGCGGTAAGATCCTTGAGAGTTTTCGCCCCGAAGAACG
TTTTCCAATGATGAGCACTTTTAAAGTTCTGCTATGTGGCGCGGTATTATCCCGTATTGACGCCGGGCAA
GAGCAACTCGGTCGCCGCATACACTATTCTCAGAATGACTTGGTTGAGTACTCACCAGTCACAGAAAAGC
ATCTTACGGATGGCATGACAGTAAGAGAATTATGCAGTGCTGCCATAACCATGAGTGATAACACTGCGGC
CAACTTACTTCTGACAACGATCGGAGGACCGAAGGAGCTAACCGCTTTTTTGCACAACATGGGGGATCAT
GTAACTCGCCTTGATCGTTGGGAACCGGAGCTGAATGAAGCCATACCAAACGACGAGCGTGACACCACGA
TGCCTGTAGCAATGGCAACAACGTTGCGCAAACTATTAACTGGCGAACTACTTACTCTAGCTTCCCGGCA
ACAATTAATAGACTGGATGGAGGCGGATAAAGTTGCAGGACCACTTCTGCGCTCGGCCCTTCCGGCTGGC
TGGTTTATTGCTGATAAATCTGGAGCCGGTGAGCGTGGAAGCCGCGGTATCATTGCAGCACTGGGGCCAG
ATGGTAAGCCCTCCCGTATCGTAGTTATCTACACGACGGGGAGTCAGGCAACTATGGATGAACGAAATAG
ACAGATCGCTGAGATAGGTGCCTCACTGATTAAGCATTGGTAACTGTCAGACCAAGTTTACTCATATATA
CTTTAGATTGATTTAAAACTTCATTTTTAATTTAAAAGGATCTAGGTGAAGATCCTTTTTGATAATCTCA
TGACCAAAATCCCTTAACGTGAGTTTTCGTTCCACTGAGCGTCAGACCCCGTAGAAAAGATCAAAGGATC
TTCTTGAGATCCTTTTTTTCTGCGCGTAATCTGCTGCTTGCAAACAAAAAAACCACCGCTACCAGCGGTG
GTTTGTTTGCCGGATCAAGAGCTACCAACTCTTTTTCCGAAGGTAACTGGCTTCAGCAGAGCGCAGATAC
CAAATACTGTTCTTCTAGTGTAGCCGTAGTTAGGCCACCACTTCAAGAACTCTGTAGCACCGCCTACATA
CCTCGCTCTGCTAATCCTGTTACCAGTGGCTGCTGCCAGTGGCGATAAGTCGTGTCTTACCGGGTTGGAC
TCAAGACGATAGTTACCGGATAAGGCGCAGCGGTCGGGCTGAACGGGGGGTTCGTGCACACAGCCCAGCT
TGGAGCGAACGACCTACACCGAACTGAGATACCTACAGCGTGAGCTATGAGAAAGCGCCACGCTTCCCGA
AGGGAGAAAGGCGGACAGGTATCCGGTAAGCGGCAGGGTCGGAACAGGAGAGCGCACGAGGGAGCTTCCA
GGGGGAAACGCCTGGTATCTTTATAGTCCTGTCGGGTTTCGCCACCTCTGACTTGAGCGTCGATTTTTGT
GATGCTCGTCAGGGGGGCGGAGCCTATGGAAAAACGCCAGCAACGCGGCCTTTTTACGGTTCCTGGCCTT
TTGCTGGCCTTTTGCTCACATGTCCTGCAGGCAGCTGCGCGCTCGCTCGCTCACTGAGGCCGCCCGGGCG
TCGGGCGACCTTTGGTCGCCCGGCCTCAGTGAGCGAGCGAGCGCGCAGAGAGGGAGTGGCCAACTCCATC
ACTAGGGGTTCCTGCGGCCTCTAGAGTTTAAACAAAAAAATAAACGATGCCCCTTAAAGCAGAAGCTTTA
AGGGGCAGAGCGTTGCGGCACATCTTTTCAGACGGCCTTATTGTAGCAACGGTTCTCATTTCGTTTCCGA
AATGAGAAAGGGAGCTACAACTGAAGAGCTGGAATGCTCTTCCGGTGTTTCGTCCTTTCCACAAGATATA
TAAAGCCAAGAAATCGAAATACTTTCAAGTTACGGTAAGCATATGATAGTCCATTTTAAAACATAATTTT
AAAACTGCAAACTACCCAAGAAATTATTACTTTCTACGTCACGTATTTTGTACTAATATCTTTGTGTTTA
CAGTCAAATTAATTCTAATTATCTCTCTAACAGCCTTGTATCGTATATGCAAATATGAAGGAATCATGGG
AAATAGGCCCTCTTCCTGCCCGACCTTGACGTCGACTCTAGAATGGAGGCGGTACTATGTAGATGAGAAT
T
Features (pLannotate 1.2.2; 12 found; start..end, strand, type, name):
      7..147     +  repeat_region  AAV2 ITR: inverted terminal repeat of adeno-associated virus serotype 2 inverted
    152..203     -  misc_feature   bom (fragment): basis of mobility region from pBR322
    222..677     +  rep_origin     f1 ori (sequence partly withheld): f1 bacteriophage origin of replication; arrow indicates direction of (+) strand synthesis
    678..727     -  misc_feature   bom (fragment): basis of mobility region from pBR322
    829..864     -  CDS            rop (fragment): Rop protein, which maintains plasmids at low copy number; rop
    959..1063    +  promoter       AmpR promoter: bla
   1064..1924    +  CDS            AmpR: β-lactamase; bla; confers resistance to ampicillin, carbenicillin, and related antibiotics
   2095..2683    +  rep_origin     ori: high-copy-number ColE1/pMB1/pBR322/pUC origin of replication
   2756..2783    +  repeat_region  AAV2 ITR (fragment): inverted terminal repeat of adeno-associated virus serotype 2 inverted
   2812..2839    +  repeat_region  AAV2 ITR (fragment): inverted terminal repeat of adeno-associated virus serotype 2 inverted
   2902..2994    -  misc_RNA       Nm tracrRNA: trans-activating CRISPR RNA for the Neisseria meningitidis CRISPR/Cas9 system (Hou et al., 2013)
   3053..3293    -  promoter       U6 promoter: RNA polymerase III promoter for human U6 snRNA
