[The description below was written by a language model from this plasmid's Addgene catalogue record and pLannotate feature annotations shown in this document.]
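Description:
U6-Nme2_tracr is a small (about 3.4 kb) guide RNA expression plasmid built on an AAV2 ITR backbone and catalogued as a mammalian expression/AAV vector. It is maintained in E. coli through a high-copy ColE1/pUC-type origin and selected with ampicillin via the bla (β-lactamase) gene and its native promoter. An f1 phage origin is also present, along with short remnants of the pBR322 bom and rop regions that are only backbone fragments. The deposit lists a recombination-deficient growth strain, a common choice for plasmids carrying repeat-rich ITRs.

The payload is a single RNA polymerase III cassette. A human U6 promoter sits upstream of a synthetic Nme2 sgRNA scaffold, which the annotation detects as the Neisseria meningitidis tracrRNA. Both features lie on the minus strand, with a short gap between them. According to the record, spacer sequences are cloned in with BspQI, a type IIS enzyme, presumably into this gap, although the table does not annotate the cloning site. The resulting transcript is a complete single guide RNA for Nme2Cas9, a compact type II-C Cas9. No Cas9 coding sequence, reporter or mammalian selection marker is annotated, so the nuclease must be supplied from a separate construct.

The cassette is flanked by one full-length AAV2 ITR on one side and, on the other, only two short ITR fragments. The record therefore does not establish whether the second repeat is intact or whether the plasmid can be packaged into AAV. The associated work concerns PAM recognition by closely related type II-C Cas9 orthologs, consistent with use as a guide-delivery plasmid in mammalian cell editing experiments.
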