Addgene plasmid #192146: U6-Nme2_tracr
Purpose: Expresses Nme2-sgRNA cloned with BspQI
Depositing lab: Yongming Wang. Depositing organization: Fudan University. Publication: Closely related type II-C Cas9 orthologs recognize diverse PAMs. Wei J, Hou L, Liu J, Wang Z, Gao S, Qi T, Gao S, Sun S, Wang Y. Elife. 2022 Aug 12;11. pii: 77825. doi: 10.7554/eLife.77825. PubMed 35959889.
Backbone
  Vector backbone: AAV2 ITR vector
  Vector type: Mammalian Expression, AAV
Growth in bacteria
  Bacterial resistance: Ampicillin, 100 μg/mL
  Growth temperature: 37°C
  Growth strain: NEB Stable
  Copy number: High Copy
Gene/Insert
  Gene/Insert name: Nme2 sgRNA scaffold
  Species: Synthetic
  Cloning method: Gibson Cloning
Terms and licenses: Academic/Nonprofit Terms; Industry Terms: Not Available to Industry
How to cite: U6-Nme2_tracr was a gift from Yongming Wang (Addgene plasmid # 192146 ; http://n2t.net/addgene:192146 ; RRID:Addgene_192146)
